Addgene plasmid #48758: pPB-CAG-3xFLAG::Fnip1-pgk-hph
Purpose: PiggyBac backbone, CAG promoter driving murine 3xFLAG-Fnip1 fusion, Hygromycin selection
Depositing lab: Austin Smith. Depositing organization: University of Cambridge. Publication: Exit from pluripotency is gated by intracellular redistribution of the bHLH transcription factor Tfe3. Betschinger J, Nichols J, Dietmann S, Corrin PD, Paddison PJ, Smith A. Cell. 2013 Apr 11;153(2):335-47. doi: 10.1016/j.cell.2013.03.012. PubMed 23582324.
Backbone
  Vector backbone: Bluescript
  Vector type: Mammalian Expression ; PiggyBac
  Selectable markers: Hygromycin
Growth in bacteria
  Bacterial resistance: Ampicillin, 100 μg/mL
  Growth temperature: 37°C
  Growth strain: DH5alpha
  Copy number: High Copy
Gene/Insert
  Gene/Insert name: 3xFLAG::Fnip1
  Species: M. musculus (mouse)
  Insert size (bp): 3500
  GenBank ID: NM_173753
  Entrez Gene: Fnip1 (a.k.a. A730024A03Rik)
  Promoter: CAG
  Tag / fusion protein: 3xFLAG (N terminal on backbone)
  Cloning method: Gateway Cloning
  Sequencing primers: 5′ CAG forward; 3′ pA backward
Terms and licenses: Academic/Nonprofit Terms; Industry Terms: Not Available to Industry
How to cite: pPB-CAG-3xFLAG::Fnip1-pgk-hph was a gift from Austin Smith (Addgene plasmid # 48758 ; http://n2t.net/addgene:48758 ; RRID:Addgene_48758)
