[The description below was written by a language model from this plasmid's Addgene catalogue record.]
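Description:
pPB-CAG-3xFLAG::Fnip1-pgk-hph is a piggyBac transposon vector for stable expression of an epitope-tagged mouse protein in mammalian cells. It is built on a Bluescript backbone, is maintained in E. coli as a high-copy plasmid, and is selected there with ampicillin. As a piggyBac construct, its expression cargo is expected to lie between transposon terminal repeats. When piggyBac transposase is supplied from a separate source, the cassette can be excised from the plasmid and integrated into the host genome. No feature table is provided, so the positions of the repeats and other elements cannot be confirmed from the record.

The payload is the murine Fnip1 (folliculin-interacting protein 1) coding sequence, about 3.5 kb, introduced by Gateway recombination. It sits downstream of a 3xFLAG tag carried on the backbone, so the protein is made as an N-terminal 3xFLAG fusion that can be detected or immunoprecipitated with anti-FLAG antibodies. Expression is driven by the CAG promoter, a strong composite of the CMV enhancer and chicken beta-actin promoter that remains active in many cell types, including pluripotent stem cells. The plasmid name indicates a second cassette, pgk-hph, in which a PGK promoter drives the hygromycin phosphotransferase gene, matching the listed hygromycin selection for stably transfected cells.

The associated publication concerns exit from pluripotency and the intracellular redistribution of the transcription factor Tfe3. This suggests the construct was used to express tagged Fnip1 in that setting, although the record does not detail the specific experiments.
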