>Addgene plasmid #48758 | pPB-CAG-3xFLAG::Fnip1-pgk-hph | depositor partial sequence | sequence record 70864 | Fnip1 insert
ATGGCCCCCACCCTGTTCCAGAAGCTCTTCAGCAAGCGGAGCGGATTAGGCGCGCCGGGACGAGACGCCC
GCGACCCGGACTGCGCGTTCAGTTGGCCCTTGCCAGAATTTGACCCAAGTCAGATTCGACTGATCGTATA
TCAAGACTGTGAAAGACGAGGGAGAAATGTATTGTTTGACTCCAGTGTTAAGAGAAAAAATGAGGACACA
TCAGTATCGAAGCTCTGTAATGATGCTCAAGTCAAGGTCTTTGGGAAGTGCTGCCAGCTGAAGCCAGGAG
GAGATAGTTCTTCCTCTTTGGATAGCTCTATCACTTTATCTTCTGATGGAAAAGACCAGTGTCCCAAATA
CCAGGGTTCTCGGTGTTCTTCTGATGCCAATATGCTTGGAGAGATGATGTTTGGCTCAGTAGCAATGAGC
TACAAAGGATCCACCTTAAAAATTCATCAGATCCGCTCGCCTCCACAGCTTATGCTTAGCAAAGTTTTCA
CCGCACGGACTGGCAGTAGTATCTGTGGGAGTCTCAATACTCTGCAGGACAGTCTTGAATTCATCAATCA
GGACAGTAATACATTGAAAGCTGATAGCAGCACAGTTAGTAATGGGCTGCTTGGAAATATAGGTCTTTCA
CAGTTCTGCAGCCCCAGGCGGGCTTTCTCTGAGCAGGGTCCGCTCCGCCTGATCAGGAGTGCCTCTTTCT
TTGCAGTTCACAGCAACCCAATGGACATGCCAGGAAGAGAACTGAATGAGGACAGAGACAGCGGCATAGC
ACGTTCTGCATCTCTGAGCAGCTTGTTCATCACCCCATTCCCCTCCCCAAACTCTTCACTTACCCGAAGC
TGTGCTAGCAGCTACCAGCGACGTTGGCGACGTAGCCAAACAACAAGTTTGGAAAATGGGGTGTTTCCTA
GATGGTCTGTAGAAGAAAGCTTTAATCTGTCAGATGAAAGTTGTGGCCCTAATCCAGGAATTGTGAGGAA
AAAGAAGATTGCAATTGGGGTAATCTTTTCATTATCCAAAGATGAAGATGAAAATAACAAATTCAATGAA
TTCTTTTTTTCACATTTTCCTCTCTTTGAAAGCCACATGAACAAATTAAAAAGTGCAATAGAACAGGCAA
TGAAAATGAGCCGGAGATCAGCTGATGCCAGCCAGAGAAGTTTGGCATACAATCGAATACTTGATGCCCT
GACTGAGTTCAGAACAACAATTTGTAATCTTTATACAATGCCAAGAATTGGGGAACCTGTCTGGCTTACA
ATGATGTCAGGGACTCCAGAGAAGAACCAGCTTTGCCATCGTTTCATGAAGGAATTCACCTTTCTAATGG
AAAATGCCTCCAAAAATCAATTCTTGCCAGCTCTCATTACTGCAGTTTTGACCAATCATCTTGCCTGGGT
TCCAACAGTCATGCCAAATGGACAGCCACCTATAAAAATATTTTTAGAAAAACATTCCTCTCAGAGTGTG
GGCATGTTGGCAAAGACTCATCCATATAACCCTCTTTGGGCACAACTTGGAGATTTGTATGGCGCTATTG
GATCTCCTGTACGGTTAGCAAGAACTGTAGTCGTTGGCAAACGACAAGACCTGGTCCAGAGACTGCTTTA
TTTTCTTACTTACTTCATCAGATGCTCTGAACTTCAAGAAACCCATCTTTTAGAAAATGGAGAAGATGAA
GCCATTGTTATGCCAGGCACAGTGATTACTACCACTTTAGAAAAGGGGGAAATAGAGGAATCAGAGTATG
TGCTAATCACAATGCATAGAAACAAAAGCAGCTTGCTCTTTAAAGAGTCAGAAGAGACAAGAACTCCCAA
CTGTAACTGTAAATATTGCAGTCATCCAGTCCTTGGGCAAAATACAGAGAATGTGTCACAACCAGAAAGA
GAAGATACTCAAGACAACTCTAAGGAATTGCTAGGAATTTCAGATGAATGCCAAAAGATTTCTCCTCCTG
ACTGCCAAGAAGAAAATGCTGTTGATGTTCAACAGTACAGAGATAAATTAAGAACTTGCCTTGACACCAA
GTTAGAGACAGTTGTTTGTACAGGATCTGCTCCAGCCGACAAATGTGTGTTGTCAGAGACATGCTTGGAA
CCAAGAGAAGAATCCTGGCAGAATAAGGAATTGCTGGATTCAGATAATCACACAGGCACAGCAATGAGAC
CCACAGGAATAGTTGTTGAAAAGAAACCTCCAGATAAGAATGTGCCCAGTGCATTTTCCTGTGAGGTAAC
TCAGACAAAGGTTACGTTCTTGATTGGAGATTCTATGTCACCTGATTCAGATACTGAACTTCGGAGTCAG
GCTGTGGTGGATCAGATTAACAGACATCACAGCGAACCACTAAAGGAAGACAGAGGAGTGGCTGATAAGC
ATCAAGAAAGTAAAATAACTAAGGACCAATCTGAAGACTCTGACACACAGAACATAGTTTCTGGAGAGTC
CTGTGAGCTTCCTTGTTGGAGTCATTCAGATCCAGAAAGCATGAGCTTGTTTGATGAATATTTTAATGAT
GATTCAATTGAAACCAGGACTATTGATGATGTTCCAGTTAAAACAAGTACAGATAGTAAAGAGTATTGCT
GTATGTTGGAGTATCCAAAAAGATTGTATACAAAAACTAACAAACAGAAAAGTGAACTTTGTAAATGTAT
AGAAACAGTTCATCAAGATTCATGTAATGCCTGCTTTCCTCAGCAGGACCAGAGGAATTCCCTCTCCATT
CTTGTCCCCCATGGGGATAAAGAGAGTTCAGACAAAAAAAATGCTGTAGGAACTGAATGGGACATTCCAA
GAAATGAAAGTTCAGATAGTGCCCTTGGAGATAGTGAGAGTGAAGACACAGGCCCGGACATAAGGAGACA
AGCTGGCGGTTACTGTGGAGGGGACCAGGAAGACTGGACAGAAGAGGATGAGATACCTTTTCCTGGGTCA
AAATTGATTGAAGTGAGTGCTGTTCAGCCCAACATTGCCAACTTTGGAAGATCTTTGCTGGGTGGCTACT
GCTCATCTTATGTTCCTGACTTTGTTCTTCAAGGAATTGGAAATGATGAGAGGCTCCGTCAGTGCCTGGT
ATCAGATTTGTCTCATGCTGTGCAGCATCCAGTGTTAGATGAACCAATAGCAGAAGCTGTCTGTATTATA
GCTGATATGGATAAATGGACTGTTCAAGTGGCCAGCAGTCAGAGACGAGTAACAGATAATAAATTGGGAA
AGGAGGTGTTGGTCTCTAGTCTTGTTTCCAACCTGCTTCATTCCACTCTTCAGCTTTATAAACATAATTT
ATCTCCAAACTTTTGTGTAATGCACCTTGAAGACCGGTTACAGGAGTTATACTTCAAGAGCAAAATGCTG
TCTGAGTACCTGAGGGGACAGATGCGTGTTCATGTCAAGGAGCTAGGAGTGGTTCTTGGGATTGAATCCA
GTGACCTTCCTCTTCTGGCTGCGGTAGCAAGCACCCACTCTCCATACGTTGCTCAGATACTCCTTTAA
