>Addgene plasmid #48758 | pPB-CAG-3xFLAG::Fnip1-pgk-hph | addgene partial sequence | sequence record 150333 | pCAX-F 5'-CAGCTCCTGGGCAACGTGC-3'
ACGGTATCGATAAGCTTATGGACTACAAAGACCATGACGGTGATTATTAAGATCATGACATCGATTACAA
GGATGACGATGACAAGGGATCCCCCATCACAAGTTTGTACAAAAAAGCAGGCTTCACCATGGCCCCCACC
CTGTTCCAGAAGCTCTTCAGCAAGCGGAGCGGATTAGGCGCGCCGGGACGAGACGCCCGCGACCCGGACT
GCGCGTTCAGTTGGCCCTTGCCAGAATTTGACCCAAGTCAGATTCGACTGATCGTATATCAAGACTGTGA
AAGACGAGGGAGAAATGTATTGTTTGACTCCAGTGTTAAGAGAAAAAATGAGGACACATCAGTATCGAAG
CTCTGTAATGATGCTCAAGTCAAGGTCTTTGGGAAGTGCTGCCAGCTGAAGCCAGGAGGAGATAGTTCTT
CCTCTTTGGATAGCTCTATCACTTTATCTTCTGATGGAAAAGACCAGTGTCCCAAATACCAGGGTTCTCG
GTGTTCTTCTGATGCCAATATGCTTGGAGAGATGATGTTTGGCTCAGTAGCAATGAGCTACAAAGGATCC
ACCTTAAAAATTCATCAGATCCGCTCGCCTCCACAGCTTATGCTTAGCAAAGTTTTCACCGCACGGACTG
GCAGTAGTATCTGTGGGAGTCTCAATACTCTGCAGGACAGTCTTGAATTCATCAATCAGGACAGTAATAC
ATTGAA
