>Addgene plasmid #48758 | pPB-CAG-3xFLAG::Fnip1-pgk-hph | addgene partial sequence | sequence record 158488 | hChk2-fwd 5'-ggcaccttccagggtcaagg-3'
AAGGCACAGTCGAGGCTGATCCGCTGGCACGACAGGTTTCCCGACTGGAAAGCGGGCAGTGAGCGCAACG
CAATTAATGTGAGTTAGCTCACTCATTAGGCACCCCAGGCTTTACACTTTATGCTTCCGGCTCGTATGTT
GTGTGGAATTGTGAGCGGATAACAATTTCACACAGGAAACAGCTATGACCATGATTACGCCAAGCTTGTC
GACCCCATCACCACTTTGTACAAGAAAGCTGGGTCTTAAAGGAGTATCTGAGCAACGTATGGAGAGTGGG
TGCTTGCTACCGCAGCCAGAAGAGGAAGGTCACTGGATTCAATCCCAAGAACCACTCCTAGCTCCTTGAC
ATGAACACGCATCTGTCCCCTCAGGTACTCAGACAGCATTTTGCTCTTGAAGTATAACTCCTGTAACCGG
TCTTCAAGGTGCATTACACAAAAGTTTGGAGATAAATTATGTTTATAAAGCTGAAGAGTGGAATGAAGCA
GGTTGGAAACAAGACTAGAGACCAACACCTCCTTTCCCAATTTATTATCTGTTACTCGTCTCTGACTGCT
GGCCACTTGAACAGTCCATTTATCCATATCAGCTATAATACAGACAGCTTCTGCTATTGGTTCATCTAAC
ACTGGATGCTGCACAGCATGAGACAAATCTGATACCAGGCACTGACGGAGCCTCTCATCATTTCCAATTC
CTTGAAGAACAAAGTCAGGAACATAAGATGAGCAGTAGCCACCCAGCAAAGATCTTCCAAAGTTGGCAAT
GTTGGGCTGAACAGCACTCACTTCAATCAATTTTGACCC
